Addgene plasmid #117271: tetO.Nfib.Hygro
Purpose: Expresses Nfib and hygromycin resistance gene under control of tetO sequence.
Depositing lab: Henrik Ahlenius. Depositing organization: Lund University. Publication: Rapid and efficient induction of functional astrocytes from human pluripotent stem cells. Canals I, Ginisty A, Quist E, Timmerman R, Fritze J, Miskinyte G, Monni E, Hansen MG, Hidalgo I, Bryder D, Bengzon J, Ahlenius H. Nat Methods. 2018 Sep;15(9):693-696. doi: 10.1038/s41592-018-0103-2. Epub 2018 Aug 20. PubMed 30127505.
Backbone
  Vector backbone: Tet-O-FUW
  Backbone size w/o insert (bp): 10013
  Total vector size (bp): 11276
  Vector type: Mammalian Expression, Lentiviral
  Selectable markers: Hygromycin
Growth in bacteria
  Bacterial resistance: Ampicillin, 100 μg/mL
  Growth temperature: 37°C
  Growth strain: NEB Stable
  Copy number: High Copy
Gene/Insert
  Gene/Insert name: Nfib
  Species: M. musculus (mouse)
  Insert size (bp): 1263
  GenBank ID: NM_008687
  Entrez Gene: Nfib (a.k.a. 6720429L07Rik, CTF, E030026I10Rik, NF-I/B, NF1-B, NFI-B)
  Promoter: tet-on
  Tag / fusion protein: IRES and hygromycin resistant cassette (C terminal on insert)
  Cloning method: Restriction Enzyme; 5′ cloning site EcoRI (not destroyed); 3′ cloning site BamHI (not destroyed)
  Sequencing primers: 5′ LNCX; 3′ WPRE-R
Terms and licenses: Academic/Nonprofit Terms; Industry Terms: Not Available to Industry
How to cite: tetO.Nfib.Hygro was a gift from Henrik Ahlenius (Addgene plasmid # 117271 ; http://n2t.net/addgene:117271 ; RRID:Addgene_117271)
