[The description below was written by a language model from this plasmid's Addgene catalogue record and pLannotate feature annotations shown in this document.]
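Description:
tetO.Nfib.Hygro is a lentiviral transfer plasmid built on the Tet-O-FUW backbone for doxycycline-regulated expression of mouse Nfib in mammalian cells. It is maintained in E. coli through a high-copy ColE1/pUC origin with ampicillin resistance, and also carries an f1 origin. The backbone outside the viral genome contains an SV40/EM7-driven bleomycin/Zeocin resistance cassette, although the catalogue lists only hygromycin as the mammalian selection marker. Viral RNA is produced from a CMV enhancer/promoter fused to a truncated HIV-1 5' LTR. It includes the Ψ packaging signal, a gag fragment, the RRE for Rev-dependent export and the cPPT/CTS. A WPRE, which enhances transcript expression, lies upstream of the 3' LTR, and a bGH polyadenylation signal follows that LTR.

The payload is a single bicistronic unit. A tetracycline response element with seven tetO copies, joined to a minimal CMV promoter, drives the roughly 1.26 kb Nfib coding sequence, which was cloned between EcoRI and BamHI. An EMCV IRES and the hygromycin phosphotransferase gene (hph) follow. Nfib and drug resistance are therefore translated from the same inducible transcript, so hygromycin selection enriches for cells that are actively expressing the transgene. Induction requires a tetracycline-controlled transactivator supplied separately, as none is encoded here. The automated annotation labels the insert by its match to human NFIB, whereas the catalogue gives the species as mouse; this probably reflects close conservation between the orthologues. The depositor and repository-sequenced records differ by one nucleotide in length and have identical feature content. The associated publication concerns rapid induction of functional astrocytes from human pluripotent stem cells.
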