Features (pLannotate 1.2.2; 34 found; start..end, strand, type, name):
      7..386     +  enhancer       CMV enhancer: human cytomegalovirus immediate early enhancer
    387..586     +  promoter       CMV promoter: human cytomegalovirus (CMV) immediate early promoter
    604..784     +  LTR            5' LTR (truncated): truncated 5' long terminal repeat (LTR) from HIV-1
    831..956     +  misc_feature   HIV-1 Ψ: packaging signal of human immunodeficiency virus type 1
    940..1303    +  CDS            HIV-1 gag (fragment): gag protein from human immunodeficiency virus 1; gag
   1449..1682    +  misc_feature   RRE: The Rev response element (RRE) of HIV-1 allows for Rev-dependent mRNA export from the nucleus to the cytoplasm.
   2059..2159    +  CDS            Rev (fragment): human immunodeficiency virus 1 (HIV-1) Rev protein; rev; enhances nuclear export of unspliced and incompletely spliced viral mRNAs
   2209..2326    +  misc_feature   cPPT/CTS: central polypurine tract and central termination sequence of HIV-1
   2383..2653    +  protein_bind   tetracycline response element: contains seven copies of the tetracycline operator tetO tetracycline repressor TetR
   2664..2681    +  misc_feature   MCS (fragment): pUC18/19 multiple cloning site
   2686..2723    +  promoter       minimal CMV promoter: human cytomegalovirus (CMV) immediate early promoter
   2823..4082    +  CDS            NFIB: NFIB_HUMAN - Experimental evidence at protein level: Swiss-Prot protein existence level 1. Transcriptional activator of GFAP, essential for proper brain development (PubMed:30388402). Recognizes and binds the palindromic sequence 5'-TTGGCNNNNNGCCAA-3' present in viral and cellular promoters and in the origin of replication of adenovirus type 2. These proteins are individually capable of activating transcription and replication. From Homo sapiens (Human).
   4194..4656    +  misc_feature   IRES: internal ribosome entry site (IRES) of the encephalomyocarditis virus (EMCV)
   4673..5695    +  CDS            hph: KHYB_ECOLX - Experimental evidence at protein level: Swiss-Prot protein existence level 1. The aminoglycoside phosphotransferases achieve inactivation of their antibiotic substrates by phosphorylation. Only phosphorylates hygromycin and closely related compounds such as demethyl analogs and destomycin. From Escherichia coli.
   5714..5737    +  misc_feature   MCS (fragment): pBluescript multiple cloning site
   5737..6325    +  misc_feature   WPRE: woodchuck hepatitis virus posttranscriptional regulatory element
   6262..6843    +  CDS            nef (fragment): NEF_HV1H2 - Experimental evidence at protein level: Swiss-Prot protein existence level 1. Extracellular Nef protein targets CD4(+) T-lymphocytes for apoptosis by interacting with CXCR4 surface receptors. From Human immunodeficiency virus type 1 group M subtype B (isolate HXB2) (HIV-1).
   6850..7030    +  LTR            5' LTR (truncated): truncated 5' long terminal repeat (LTR) from HIV-1
   7062..7286    +  polyA_signal   bGH poly(A) signal: bovine growth hormone polyadenylation signal
   7290..7311    +  promoter       SV40 promoter (fragment): SV40 enhancer and early promoter
   7332..7760    +  rep_origin     f1 ori (sequence partly withheld): f1 bacteriophage origin of replication; arrow indicates direction of (+) strand synthesis
   7774..8103    +  promoter       SV40 promoter: SV40 enhancer and early promoter
   8151..8198    +  promoter       EM7 promoter: synthetic bacterial promoter&nbsp
   8217..8591    +  CDS            BleoR: antibiotic-binding protein; Sh ble from Streptoalloteichus hindustanus; confers resistance to bleomycin, phleomycin, and Zeocin™
   8601..8726    +  CDS            ble (fragment): BLE_KLEPN - Experimental evidence at protein level: Swiss-Prot protein existence level 1. Binding protein with a strong affinity to the bleomycin family of antibiotics. Binds to CL990; an antimitotic-antibiotic compound. From Klebsiella pneumoniae.
   8721..8842    +  polyA_signal   SV40 poly(A) signal: SV40 polyadenylation signal
   8913..8935    -  protein_bind   lac operator (fragment): The lac repressor binds to the lac operator to inhibit transcription in E. coli. This inhibition can be relieved by adding lactose or isopropyl-β-D-thiogalactopyranoside (IPTG). lac repressor encoded by lacI
   8939..8969    -  promoter       lac promoter: promoter for the E. coli lac operon
   8984..9005    -  protein_bind   CAP binding site: CAP binding activates transcription in the presence of cAMP. E. coli catabolite activator protein
   9018..9110    -  CDS            lacI (fragment): lac repressor; lacI; The lac repressor binds to the lac operator to inhibit transcription in E. coli. This inhibition can be relieved by adding lactose or isopropyl-β-D-thiogalactopyranoside (IPTG).
   9293..9881    -  rep_origin     ori: high-copy-number ColE1/pMB1/pBR322/pUC origin of replication
  10052..10912   -  CDS            AmpR: β-lactamase; bla; confers resistance to ampicillin, carbenicillin, and related antibiotics
  10913..11017   -  promoter       AmpR promoter: bla
  11076..11128   -  misc_feature   bom (fragment): basis of mobility region from pBR322
>Addgene plasmid #117271 | tetO.Nfib.Hygro | depositor full sequence | sequence record 221423 | tetO.Nfib.Hygro sequence 11276 bps
CGCGTTGACATTGATTATTGACTAGTTATTAATAGTAATCAATTACGGGGTCATTAGTTCATAGCCCATA
TATGGAGTTCCGCGTTACATAACTTACGGTAAATGGCCCGCCTGGCTGACCGCCCAACGACCCCCGCCCA
TTGACGTCAATAATGACGTATGTTCCCATAGTAACGCCAATAGGGACTTTCCATTGACGTCAATGGGTGG
AGTATTTACGGTAAACTGCCCACTTGGCAGTACATCAAGTGTATCATATGCCAAGTACGCCCCCTATTGA
CGTCAATGACGGTAAATGGCCCGCCTGGCATTATGCCCAGTACATGACCTTATGGGACTTTCCTACTTGG
CAGTACATCTACGTATTAGTCATCGCTATTACCATGGTGATGCGGTTTTGGCAGTACATCAATGGGCGTG
GATAGCGGTTTGACTCACGGGGATTTCCAAGTCTCCACCCCATTGACGTCAATGGGAGTTTGTTTTGGCA
CCAAAATCAACGGGACTTTCCAAAATGTCGTAACAACTCCGCCCCATTGACGCAAATGGGCGGTAGGCGT
GTACGGTGGGAGGTCTATATAAGCAGCGCGTTTTGCCTGTACTGGGTCTCTCTGGTTAGACCAGATCTGA
GCCTGGGAGCTCTCTGGCTAACTAGGGAACCCACTGCTTAAGCCTCAATAAAGCTTGCCTTGAGTGCTTC
AAGTAGTGTGTGCCCGTCTGTTGTGTGACTCTGGTAACTAGAGATCCCTCAGACCCTTTTAGTCAGTGTG
GAAAATCTCTAGCAGTGGCGCCCGAACAGGGACTTGAAAGCGAAAGGGAAACCAGAGGAGCTCTCTCGAC
GCAGGACTCGGCTTGCTGAAGCGCGCACGGCAAGAGGCGAGGGGCGGCGACTGGTGAGTACGCCAAAAAT
TTTGACTAGCGGAGGCTAGAAGGAGAGAGATGGGTGCGAGAGCGTCAGTATTAAGCGGGGGAGAATTAGA
TCGCGATGGGAAAAAATTCGGTTAAGGCCAGGGGGAAAGAAAAAATATAAATTAAAACATATAGTATGGG
CAAGCAGGGAGCTAGAACGATTCGCAGTTAATCCTGGCCTGTTAGAAACATCAGAAGGCTGTAGACAAAT
ACTGGGACAGCTACAACCATCCCTTCAGACAGGATCAGAAGAACTTAGATCATTATATAATACAGTAGCA
ACCCTCTATTGTGTGCATCAAAGGATAGAGATAAAAGACACCAAGGAAGCTTTAGACAAGATAGAGGAAG
AGCAAAACAAAAGTAAGACCACCGCACAGCAAGCGGCCGCTGATCTTCAGACCTGGAGGAGGAGATATGA
GGGACAATTGGAGAAGTGAATTATATAAATATAAAGTAGTAAAAATTGAACCATTAGGAGTAGCACCCAC
CAAGGCAAAGAGAAGAGTGGTGCAGAGAGAAAAAAGAGCAGTGGGAATAGGAGCTTTGTTCCTTGGGTTC
TTGGGAGCAGCAGGAAGCACTATGGGCGCAGCGTCAATGACGCTGACGGTACAGGCCAGACAATTATTGT
CTGGTATAGTGCAGCAGCAGAACAATTTGCTGAGGGCTATTGAGGCGCAACAGCATCTGTTGCAACTCAC
AGTCTGGGGCATCAAGCAGCTCCAGGCAAGAATCCTGGCTGTGGAAAGATACCTAAAGGATCAACAGCTC
CTGGGGATTTGGGGTTGCTCTGGAAAACTCATTTGCACCACTGCTGTGCCTTGGAATGCTAGTTGGAGTA
ATAAATCTCTGGAACAGATTTGGAATCACACGACCTGGATGGAGTGGGACAGAGAAATTAACAATTACAC
AAGCTTAATACACTCCTTAATTGAAGAATCGCAAAACCAGCAAGAAAAGAATGAACAAGAATTATTGGAA
TTAGATAAATGGGCAAGTTTGTGGAATTGGTTTAACATAACAAATTGGCTGTGGTATATAAAATTATTCA
TAATGATAGTAGGAGGCTTGGTAGGTTTAAGAATAGTTTTTGCTGTACTTTCTATAGTGAATAGAGTTAG
GCAGGGATATTCACCATTATCGTTTCAGACCCACCTCCCAACCCCGAGGGGACCCGACAGGCCCGAAGGA
ATAGAAGAAGAAGGTGGAGAGAGAGACAGAGACAGATCCATTCGATTAGTGAACGGATCGGCACTGCGTG
CGCCAATTCTGCAGACAAATGGCAGTATTCATCCACAATTTTAAAAGAAAAGGGGGGATTGGGGGGTACA
GTGCAGGGGAAAGAATAGTAGACATAATAGCAACAGACATACAAACTAAAGAATTACAAAAACAAATTAC
AAAAATTCAAAATTTTCGGGTTTATTACAGGGACAGCAGAGATCCAGTTTGGTTAGATCTCGAGTTTACC
ACTCCCTATCAGTGATAGAGAAAAGTGAAAGTCGAGTTTACCACTCCCTATCAGTGATAGAGAAAAGTGA
AAGTCGAGTTTACCACTCCCTATCAGTGATAGAGAAAAGTGAAAGTCGAGTTTACCACTCCCTATCAGTG
ATAGAGAAAAGTGAAAGTCGAGTTTACCACTCCCTATCAGTGATAGAGAAAAGTGAAAGTCGAGTTTACC
ACTCCCTATCAGTGATAGAGAAAAGTGAAAGTCGAGTTTACCACTCCCTATCAGTGATAGAGAAAAGTGA
AAGTCGAGCTCGGTACCCGGGTCGAGTAGGCGTGTACGGTGGGAGGCCTATATAAGCAGAGCTCGTTTAG
TGAACCGTCAGATCGCCTGGAGACGCCATCCACGCTGTTTTGACCTCCATAGAAGACACCGGGACCGATC
CAGCCTCCGCGGCCCCGAATTCATGATGTATTCTCCCATCTGTCTCACTCAGGATGAATTTCACCCATTT
ATTGAGGCACTTCTTCCTCACGTCCGTGCAATTGCCTATACTTGGTTCAACCTGCAGGCTCGAAAACGCA
AGTACTTTAAAAAGCATGAGAAACGAATGTCGAAGGATGAAGAAAGGGCAGTCAAAGACGAGCTGCTCAG
TGAGAAGCCCGAAATCAAGCAGAAGTGGGCATCCAGGCTCCTGGCCAAACTGCGCAAAGATATCCGCCAG
GAGTACCGGGAGGACTTTGTGCTTACCGTGACTGGCAAGAAGCACCCGTGCTGTGTCTTATCCAATCCAG
ACCAGAAGGGTAAGATTAGGAGGATCGACTGCCTGCGACAGGCAGACAAAGTCTGGCGTCTGGATCTAGT
CATGGTGATCCTGTTCAAAGGCATCCCTTTGGAGAGTACGGATGGAGAGCGACTCATGAAGTCCCCGCAC
TGCACAAACCCAGCACTTTGTGTTCAGCCACACCACATCACAGTATCAGTTAAGGAGCTTGACTTGTTTT
TGGCATACTACGTGCAGGAGCAAGATTCTGGACAATCAGGAAGTCCAAGCCACAGTGATCCTGCCAAGAA
TCCTCCAGGGTACCTCGAGGACAGCTTTGTAAAATCCGGAGTCTTCAATGTATCAGAGCTTGTGAGAGTA
TCCAGAACACCCATAACCCAGGGAACTGGAGTCAACTTCCCAATCGGAGAAATTCCCAGCCAACCATACT
ATCATGACATGAACTCTGGTGTGAACCTGCAGAGGTCGCTGTCTTCTCCACCGAGCAGCAAAAGACCCAA
AACTATATCTATAGATGAAAATATGGAGCCAAGTCCTACAGGAGACTTTTACCCCTCTCCAAATTCACCA
GCTGCTGGAAGTCGAACATGGCATGAACGAGATCAAGATATGTCTTCTCCAACTACAATGAAGAAGCCTG
AGAAGCCACTGTTTAGCTCTACATCTCCACAGGATTCTTCCCCAAGATTGAGCACTTTCCCCCAGCACCA
TCATCCCGGAATACCTGGAGTCGCGCACAGTGTCATCTCAACTCGAACTCCACCTCCGCCCTCACCGTTG
CCATTTCCGACGCAAGCTATCCTTCCTCCGGCACCTTCCAGCTACTTCTCTCATCCAACAATCAGATATC
CTCCTCACCTGAATCCTCAGGATACTCTGAAGAACTACGTACCTTCTTATGACCCATCCAGTCCTCAAAC
GAGCCAGTCCTGGTACCTGGGCTAGGGATCCCTCCCCCCCCCCTAACGTTACTGGCCGAAGCCGCTTGGA
ATAAGGCCGGTGTGCGTTTGTCTATATGTTATTTTCCACCATATTGCCGTCTTTTGGCAATGTGAGGGCC
CGGAAACCTGGCCCTGTCTTCTTGACGAGCATTCCTAGGGGTCTTTCCCCTCTCGCCAAAGGAATGCAAG
GTCTGTTGAATGTCGTGAAGGAAGCAGTTCCTCTGGAAGCTTCTTGAAGACAAACAACGTCTGTAGCGAC
CCTTTGCAGGCAGCGGAACCCCCCACCTGGCGACAGGTGCCTCTGCGGCCAAAAGCCACGTGTATAAGAT
ACACCTGCAAAGGCGGCACAACCCCAGTGCCACGTTGTGAGTTGGATAGTTGTGGAAAGAGTCAAATGGC
TCTCCTCAAGCGTATTCAACAAGGGGCTGAAGGATGCCCAGAAGGTACCCCATTGTATGGGATCTGATCT
GGGGCCTCGGTGCACATGCTTTACATGTGTTTAGTCGAGGTTAAAAAAACGTCTAGGCCCCCCGAACCAC
GGGGACGTGGTTTTCCTTTGAAAAACACGATGATAATATGGCCACAGCTAGAATGAAAAAGCCTGAACTC
ACCGCGACGTCTGTCGAGAAGTTTCTGATCGAAAAGTTCGACAGCGTCTCCGACCTGATGCAGCTCTCGG
AGGGCGAAGAATCTCGTGCTTTCAGCTTCGATGTAGGAGGGCGTGGATATGTCCTGCGGGTAAATAGCTG
CGCCGATGGTTTCTACAAAGATCGTTATGTTTATCGGCACTTTGCATCGGCCGCGCTCCCGATTCCGGAA
GTGCTTGACATTGGGGAATTTAGCGAGAGCCTGACCTATTGCATCTCCCGCCGTGCACAGGGTGTCACGT
TGCAAGACCTGCCTGAAACCGAACTGCCCGCTGTTCTGCAGCCGGTCGCGGAGGCCATGGATGCGATCGC
TGCGGCCGATCTTAGCCAGACGAGCGGGTTCGGCCCATTCGGACCGCAAGGAATCGGTCAATACACTACA
TGGCGTGATTTCATATGCGCGATTGCTGATCCCCATGTGTATCACTGGCAAACTGTGATGGACGACACCG
TCAGTGCGTCCGTCGCGCAGGCTCTCGATGAGCTGATGCTTTGGGCCGAGGACTGCCCCGAAGTCCGGCA
CCTCGTGCACGCGGATTTCGGCTCCAACAATGTCCTGACGGACAATGGCCGCATAACAGCGGTCATTGAC
TGGAGCGAGGCGATGTTCGGGGATTCCCAATACGAGGTCGCCAACATCTTCTTCTGGAGGCCGTGGTTGG
CTTGTATGGAGCAGCAGACGCGCTACTTCGAGCGGAGGCATCCGGAGCTTGCAGGATCGCCGCGGCTCCG
GGCGTATATGCTCCGCATTGGTCTTGACCAACTCTATCAGAGCTTGGTTGACGGCAATTTCGATGATGCA
GCTTGGGCGCAGGGTCGATGCGACGCAATCGTCCGATCCGGAGCCGGGACTGTCGGGCGTACACAAATCG
CCCGCAGAAGCGCGGCCGTCTGGACCGATGGCTGTGTAGAAGTACTCGCCGATAGTGGAAACCGACGCCC
CAGCACTCGTCCGAGGGCAAAGGAATAGTTAATTAAGCTAGCTAATTCGATATCAAGCTTATCGATAATC
AACCTCTGGATTACAAAATTTGTGAAAGATTGACTGGTATTCTTAACTATGTTGCTCCTTTTACGCTATG
TGGATACGCTGCTTTAATGCCTTTGTATCATGCTATTGCTTCCCGTATGGCTTTCATTTTCTCCTCCTTG
TATAAATCCTGGTTGCTGTCTCTTTATGAGGAGTTGTGGCCCGTTGTCAGGCAACGTGGCGTGGTGTGCA
CTGTGTTTGCTGACGCAACCCCCACTGGTTGGGGCATTGCCACCACCTGTCAGCTCCTTTCCGGGACTTT
CGCTTTCCCCCTCCCTATTGCCACGGCGGAACTCATCGCCGCCTGCCTTGCCCGCTGCTGGACAGGGGCT
CGGCTGTTGGGCACTGACAATTCCGTGGTGTTGTCGGGGAAATCATCGTCCTTTCCTTGGCTGCTCGCCT
GTGTTGCCACCTGGATTCTGCGCGGGACGTCCTTCTGCTACGTCCCTTCGGCCCTCAATCCAGCGGACCT
TCCTTCCCGCGGCCTGCTGCCGGCTCTGCGGCCTCTTCCGCGTCTTCGCCTTCGCCCTCAGACGAGTCGG
ATCTCCCTTTGGGCCGCCTCCCCGCATCGATACCGTCGACCTCGAGACCTAGAAAAACATGGAGCAATCA
CAAGTAGCAATACAGCAGCTACCAATGCTGATTGTGCCTGGCTAGAAGCACAAGAGGAGGAGGAGGTGGG
TTTTCCAGTCACACCTCAGGTACCTTTAAGACCAATGACTTACAAGGCAGCTGTAGATCTTAGCCACTTT
TTAAAAGAAAAGGGGGGACTGGAAGGGCTAATTCACTCCCAACGAAGACAAGATATCCTTGATCTGTGGA
TCTACCACACACAAGGCTACTTCCCTGATTGGCAGAACTACACACCAGGGCCAGGGATCAGATATCCACT
GACCTTTGGATGGTGCTACAAGCTAGTACCAGTTGAGCAAGAGAAGGTAGAAGAAGCCAATGAAGGAGAG
AACACCCGCTTGTTACACCCTGTGAGCCTGCATGGGATGGATGACCCGGAGAGAGAAGTATTAGAGTGGA
GGTTTGACAGCCGCCTAGCATTTCATCACATGGCCCGAGAGCTGCATCCGGACTGTACTGGGTCTCTCTG
GTTAGACCAGATCTGAGCCTGGGAGCTCTCTGGCTAACTAGGGAACCCACTGCTTAAGCCTCAATAAAGC
TTGCCTTGAGTGCTTCAAGTAGTGTGTGCCCGTCTGTTGTGTGACTCTGGTAACTAGAGATCCCTCAGAC
CCTTTTAGTCAGTGTGGAAAATCTCTAGCAGGGCCCGTTTAAACCCGCTGATCAGCCTCGACTGTGCCTT
CTAGTTGCCAGCCATCTGTTGTTTGCCCCTCCCCCGTGCCTTCCTTGACCCTGGAAGGTGCCACTCCCAC
TGTCCTTTCCTAATAAAATGAGGAAATTGCATCGCATTGTCTGAGTAGGTGTCATTCTATTCTGGGGGGT
GGGGTGGGGCAGGACAGCAAGGGGGAGGATTGGGAAGACAATAGCAGGCATGCTGGGGATGCGGTGGGCT
CTATGGCTTCTGAGGCGGAAAGAACCAGCTGGGGCTCTAGGGGGTATCCCC
[124 nt withheld, positions 7332-7455]
C
[91 nt withheld, positions 7457-7547]
A
[49 nt withheld, positions 7549-7597]
CCTTTGACGTTGGAGTCCACGTTCTTT
[37 nt withheld, positions 7625-7661]
ACCCTATCTCGGTCTATTCTTTTGATTTATAAGGGATTTTGCCGATTTCGGCCTATTGGTTAAAAAATGA
GCTGATTTAACAAAAATTTAACGCGAATTAATTCTGTGGAATGTGTGTCAGTTAGGGTGTGGAAAGTCCC
CAGGCTCCCCAGCAGGCAGAAGTATGCAAAGCATGCATCTCAATTAGTCAGCAACCAGGTGTGGAAAGTC
CCCAGGCTCCCCAGCAGGCAGAAGTATGCAAAGCATGCATCTCAATTAGTCAGCAACCATAGTCCCGCCC
CTAACTCCGCCCATCCCGCCCCTAACTCCGCCCAGTTCCGCCCATTCTCCGCCCCATGGCTGACTAATTT
TTTTTATTTATGCAGAGGCCGAGGCCGCCTCTGCCTCTGAGCTATTCCAGAAGTAGTGAGGAGGCTTTTT
TGGAGGCCTAGGCTTTTGCAAAAAGCTCCCGGGAGCTTGTATATCCATTTTCGGATCTGATCAGCACGTG
TTGACAATTAATCATCGGCATAGTATATCGGCATAGTATAATACGACAAGGTGAGGAACTAAACCATGGC
CAAGTTGACCAGTGCCGTTCCGGTGCTCACCGCGCGCGACGTCGCCGGAGCGGTCGAGTTCTGGACCGAC
CGGCTCGGGTTCTCCCGGGACTTCGTGGAGGACGACTTCGCCGGTGTGGTCCGGGACGACGTGACCCTGT
TCATCAGCGCGGTCCAGGACCAGGTGGTGCCGGACAACACCCTGGCCTGGGTGTGGGTGCGCGGCCTGGA
CGAGCTGTACGCCGAGTGGTCGGAGGTCGTGTCCACGAACTTCCGGGACGCCTCCGGGCCGGCCATGACC
GAGATCGGCGAGCAGCCGTGGGGGCGGGAGTTCGCCCTGCGCGACCCGGCCGGCAACTGCGTGCACTTCG
TGGCCGAGGAGCAGGACTGACACGTGCTACGAGATTTCGATTCCACCGCCGCCTTCTATGAAAGGTTGGG
CTTCGGAATCGTTTTCCGGGACGCCGGCTGGATGATCCTCCAGCGCGGGGATCTCATGCTGGAGTTCTTC
GCCCACCCCAACTTGTTTATTGCAGCTTATAATGGTTACAAATAAAGCAATAGCATCACAAATTTCACAA
ATAAAGCATTTTTTTCACTGCATTCTAGTTGTGGTTTGTCCAAACTCATCAATGTATCTTATCATGTCTG
TATACCGTCGACCTCTAGCTAGAGCTTGGCGTAATCATGGTCATAGCTGTTTCCTGTGTGAAATTGTTAT
CCGCTCACAATTCCACACAACATACGAGCCGGAAGCATAAAGTGTAAAGCCTGGGGTGCCTAATGAGTGA
GCTAACTCACATTAATTGCGTTGCGCTCACTGCCCGCTTTCCAGTCGGGAAACCTGTCGTGCCAGCTGCA
TTAATGAATCGGCCAACGCGCGGGGAGAGGCGGTTTGCGTATTGGGCGCTCTTCCGCTTCCTCGCTCACT
GACTCGCTGCGCTCGGTCGTTCGGCTGCGGCGAGCGGTATCAGCTCACTCAAAGGCGGTAATACGGTTAT
CCACAGAATCAGGGGATAACGCAGGAAAGAACATGTGAGCAAAAGGCCAGCAAAAGGCCAGGAACCGTAA
AAAGGCCGCGTTGCTGGCGTTTTTCCATAGGCTCCGCCCCCCTGACGAGCATCACAAAAATCGACGCTCA
AGTCAGAGGTGGCGAAACCCGACAGGACTATAAAGATACCAGGCGTTTCCCCCTGGAAGCTCCCTCGTGC
GCTCTCCTGTTCCGACCCTGCCGCTTACCGGATACCTGTCCGCCTTTCTCCCTTCGGGAAGCGTGGCGCT
TTCTCATAGCTCACGCTGTAGGTATCTCAGTTCGGTGTAGGTCGTTCGCTCCAAGCTGGGCTGTGTGCAC
GAACCCCCCGTTCAGCCCGACCGCTGCGCCTTATCCGGTAACTATCGTCTTGAGTCCAACCCGGTAAGAC
ACGACTTATCGCCACTGGCAGCAGCCACTGGTAACAGGATTAGCAGAGCGAGGTATGTAGGCGGTGCTAC
AGAGTTCTTGAAGTGGTGGCCTAACTACGGCTACACTAGAAGAACAGTATTTGGTATCTGCGCTCTGCTG
AAGCCAGTTACCTTCGGAAAAAGAGTTGGTAGCTCTTGATCCGGCAAACAAACCACCGCTGGTAGCGGTG
GTTTTTTTGTTTGCAAGCAGCAGATTACGCGCAGAAAAAAAGGATCTCAAGAAGATCCTTTGATCTTTTC
TACGGGGTCTGACGCTCAGTGGAACGAAAACTCACGTTAAGGGATTTTGGTCATGAGATTATCAAAAAGG
ATCTTCACCTAGATCCTTTTAAATTAAAAATGAAGTTTTAAATCAATCTAAAGTATATATGAGTAAACTT
GGTCTGACAGTTACCAATGCTTAATCAGTGAGGCACCTATCTCAGCGATCTGTCTATTTCGTTCATCCAT
AGTTGCCTGACTCCCCGTCGTGTAGATAACTACGATACGGGAGGGCTTACCATCTGGCCCCAGTGCTGCA
ATGATACCGCGAGACCCACGCTCACCGGCTCCAGATTTATCAGCAATAAACCAGCCAGCCGGAAGGGCCG
AGCGCAGAAGTGGTCCTGCAACTTTATCCGCCTCCATCCAGTCTATTAATTGTTGCCGGGAAGCTAGAGT
AAGTAGTTCGCCAGTTAATAGTTTGCGCAACGTTGTTGCCATTGCTACAGGCATCGTGGTGTCACGCTCG
TCGTTTGGTATGGCTTCATTCAGCTCCGGTTCCCAACGATCAAGGCGAGTTACATGATCCCCCATGTTGT
GCAAAAAAGCGGTTAGCTCCTTCGGTCCTCCGATCGTTGTCAGAAGTAAGTTGGCCGCAGTGTTATCACT
CATGGTTATGGCAGCACTGCATAATTCTCTTACTGTCATGCCATCCGTAAGATGCTTTTCTGTGACTGGT
GAGTACTCAACCAAGTCATTCTGAGAATAGTGTATGCGGCGACCGAGTTGCTCTTGCCCGGCGTCAATAC
GGGATAATACCGCGCCACATAGCAGAACTTTAAAAGTGCTCATCATTGGAAAACGTTCTTCGGGGCGAAA
ACTCTCAAGGATCTTACCGCTGTTGAGATCCAGTTCGATGTAACCCACTCGTGCACCCAACTGATCTTCA
GCATCTTTTACTTTCACCAGCGTTTCTGGGTGAGCAAAAACAGGAAGGCAAAATGCCGCAAAAAAGGGAA
TAAGGGCGACACGGAAATGTTGAATACTCATACTCTTCCTTTTTCAATATTATTGAAGCATTTATCAGGG
TTATTGTCTCATGAGCGGATACATATTTGAATGTATTTAGAAAAATAAACAAATAGGGGTTCCGCGCACA
TTTCCCCGAAAAGTGCCACCTGACGTCGACGGATCGGGAGATCTCCCGATCCCCTATGGTGCACTCTCAG
TACAATCTGCTCTGATGCCGCATAGTTAAGCCAGTATCTGCTCCCTGCTTGTGTGTTGGAGGTCGCTGAG
TAGTGCGCGAGCAAAATTTAAGCTACAACAAGGCAAGGCTTGACCGACAATTGCATGAAGAATCTGCTTA
GGGTTAGGCGTTTTGCGCTGCTTCGCGATGTACGGGCCAGATATA
