Features (pLannotate 1.2.2; 34 found; start..end, strand, type, name):
      7..386     +  enhancer       CMV enhancer: human cytomegalovirus immediate early enhancer
    387..586     +  promoter       CMV promoter: human cytomegalovirus (CMV) immediate early promoter
    604..784     +  LTR            5' LTR (truncated): truncated 5' long terminal repeat (LTR) from HIV-1
    831..956     +  misc_feature   HIV-1 Ψ: packaging signal of human immunodeficiency virus type 1
    940..1303    +  CDS            HIV-1 gag (fragment): gag protein from human immunodeficiency virus 1; gag
   1449..1682    +  misc_feature   RRE: The Rev response element (RRE) of HIV-1 allows for Rev-dependent mRNA export from the nucleus to the cytoplasm.
   2059..2159    +  CDS            Rev (fragment): human immunodeficiency virus 1 (HIV-1) Rev protein; rev; enhances nuclear export of unspliced and incompletely spliced viral mRNAs
   2209..2326    +  misc_feature   cPPT/CTS: central polypurine tract and central termination sequence of HIV-1
   2383..2653    +  protein_bind   tetracycline response element: contains seven copies of the tetracycline operator tetO tetracycline repressor TetR
   2664..2681    +  misc_feature   MCS (fragment): pUC18/19 multiple cloning site
   2686..2724    +  promoter       minimal CMV promoter: human cytomegalovirus (CMV) immediate early promoter
   2824..4083    +  CDS            NFIB: NFIB_HUMAN - Experimental evidence at protein level: Swiss-Prot protein existence level 1. Transcriptional activator of GFAP, essential for proper brain development (PubMed:30388402). Recognizes and binds the palindromic sequence 5'-TTGGCNNNNNGCCAA-3' present in viral and cellular promoters and in the origin of replication of adenovirus type 2. These proteins are individually capable of activating transcription and replication. From Homo sapiens (Human).
   4195..4657    +  misc_feature   IRES: internal ribosome entry site (IRES) of the encephalomyocarditis virus (EMCV)
   4674..5696    +  CDS            hph: KHYB_ECOLX - Experimental evidence at protein level: Swiss-Prot protein existence level 1. The aminoglycoside phosphotransferases achieve inactivation of their antibiotic substrates by phosphorylation. Only phosphorylates hygromycin and closely related compounds such as demethyl analogs and destomycin. From Escherichia coli.
   5715..5738    +  misc_feature   MCS (fragment): pBluescript multiple cloning site
   5738..6326    +  misc_feature   WPRE: woodchuck hepatitis virus posttranscriptional regulatory element
   6263..6844    +  CDS            nef (fragment): NEF_HV1H2 - Experimental evidence at protein level: Swiss-Prot protein existence level 1. Extracellular Nef protein targets CD4(+) T-lymphocytes for apoptosis by interacting with CXCR4 surface receptors. From Human immunodeficiency virus type 1 group M subtype B (isolate HXB2) (HIV-1).
   6851..7031    +  LTR            5' LTR (truncated): truncated 5' long terminal repeat (LTR) from HIV-1
   7063..7287    +  polyA_signal   bGH poly(A) signal: bovine growth hormone polyadenylation signal
   7291..7312    +  promoter       SV40 promoter (fragment): SV40 enhancer and early promoter
   7333..7761    +  rep_origin     f1 ori (sequence partly withheld): f1 bacteriophage origin of replication; arrow indicates direction of (+) strand synthesis
   7775..8104    +  promoter       SV40 promoter: SV40 enhancer and early promoter
   8152..8199    +  promoter       EM7 promoter: synthetic bacterial promoter&nbsp
   8218..8592    +  CDS            BleoR: antibiotic-binding protein; Sh ble from Streptoalloteichus hindustanus; confers resistance to bleomycin, phleomycin, and Zeocin™
   8602..8727    +  CDS            ble (fragment): BLE_KLEPN - Experimental evidence at protein level: Swiss-Prot protein existence level 1. Binding protein with a strong affinity to the bleomycin family of antibiotics. Binds to CL990; an antimitotic-antibiotic compound. From Klebsiella pneumoniae.
   8722..8843    +  polyA_signal   SV40 poly(A) signal: SV40 polyadenylation signal
   8914..8936    -  protein_bind   lac operator (fragment): The lac repressor binds to the lac operator to inhibit transcription in E. coli. This inhibition can be relieved by adding lactose or isopropyl-β-D-thiogalactopyranoside (IPTG). lac repressor encoded by lacI
   8940..8970    -  promoter       lac promoter: promoter for the E. coli lac operon
   8985..9006    -  protein_bind   CAP binding site: CAP binding activates transcription in the presence of cAMP. E. coli catabolite activator protein
   9019..9111    -  CDS            lacI (fragment): lac repressor; lacI; The lac repressor binds to the lac operator to inhibit transcription in E. coli. This inhibition can be relieved by adding lactose or isopropyl-β-D-thiogalactopyranoside (IPTG).
   9294..9882    -  rep_origin     ori: high-copy-number ColE1/pMB1/pBR322/pUC origin of replication
  10053..10913   -  CDS            AmpR: β-lactamase; bla; confers resistance to ampicillin, carbenicillin, and related antibiotics
  10914..11018   -  promoter       AmpR promoter: bla
  11077..11129   -  misc_feature   bom (fragment): basis of mobility region from pBR322
>Addgene plasmid #117271 | tetO.Nfib.Hygro | addgene full sequence | sequence record 229278 | Addgene NGS Result
CGCGTTGACATTGATTATTGACTAGTTATTAATAGTAATCAATTACGGGGTCATTAGTTCATAGCCCATA
TATGGAGTTCCGCGTTACATAACTTACGGTAAATGGCCCGCCTGGCTGACCGCCCAACGACCCCCGCCCA
TTGACGTCAATAATGACGTATGTTCCCATAGTAACGCCAATAGGGACTTTCCATTGACGTCAATGGGTGG
AGTATTTACGGTAAACTGCCCACTTGGCAGTACATCAAGTGTATCATATGCCAAGTACGCCCCCTATTGA
CGTCAATGACGGTAAATGGCCCGCCTGGCATTATGCCCAGTACATGACCTTATGGGACTTTCCTACTTGG
CAGTACATCTACGTATTAGTCATCGCTATTACCATGGTGATGCGGTTTTGGCAGTACATCAATGGGCGTG
GATAGCGGTTTGACTCACGGGGATTTCCAAGTCTCCACCCCATTGACGTCAATGGGAGTTTGTTTTGGCA
CCAAAATCAACGGGACTTTCCAAAATGTCGTAACAACTCCGCCCCATTGACGCAAATGGGCGGTAGGCGT
GTACGGTGGGAGGTCTATATAAGCAGCGCGTTTTGCCTGTACTGGGTCTCTCTGGTTAGACCAGATCTGA
GCCTGGGAGCTCTCTGGCTAACTAGGGAACCCACTGCTTAAGCCTCAATAAAGCTTGCCTTGAGTGCTTC
AAGTAGTGTGTGCCCGTCTGTTGTGTGACTCTGGTAACTAGAGATCCCTCAGACCCTTTTAGTCAGTGTG
GAAAATCTCTAGCAGTGGCGCCCGAACAGGGACTTGAAAGCGAAAGGGAAACCAGAGGAGCTCTCTCGAC
GCAGGACTCGGCTTGCTGAAGCGCGCACGGCAAGAGGCGAGGGGCGGCGACTGGTGAGTACGCCAAAAAT
TTTGACTAGCGGAGGCTAGAAGGAGAGAGATGGGTGCGAGAGCGTCAGTATTAAGCGGGGGAGAATTAGA
TCGCGATGGGAAAAAATTCGGTTAAGGCCAGGGGGAAAGAAAAAATATAAATTAAAACATATAGTATGGG
CAAGCAGGGAGCTAGAACGATTCGCAGTTAATCCTGGCCTGTTAGAAACATCAGAAGGCTGTAGACAAAT
ACTGGGACAGCTACAACCATCCCTTCAGACAGGATCAGAAGAACTTAGATCATTATATAATACAGTAGCA
ACCCTCTATTGTGTGCATCAAAGGATAGAGATAAAAGACACCAAGGAAGCTTTAGACAAGATAGAGGAAG
AGCAAAACAAAAGTAAGACCACCGCACAGCAAGCGGCCGCTGATCTTCAGACCTGGAGGAGGAGATATGA
GGGACAATTGGAGAAGTGAATTATATAAATATAAAGTAGTAAAAATTGAACCATTAGGAGTAGCACCCAC
CAAGGCAAAGAGAAGAGTGGTGCAGAGAGAAAAAAGAGCAGTGGGAATAGGAGCTTTGTTCCTTGGGTTC
TTGGGAGCAGCAGGAAGCACTATGGGCGCAGCGTCAATGACGCTGACGGTACAGGCCAGACAATTATTGT
CTGGTATAGTGCAGCAGCAGAACAATTTGCTGAGGGCTATTGAGGCGCAACAGCATCTGTTGCAACTCAC
AGTCTGGGGCATCAAGCAGCTCCAGGCAAGAATCCTGGCTGTGGAAAGATACCTAAAGGATCAACAGCTC
CTGGGGATTTGGGGTTGCTCTGGAAAACTCATTTGCACCACTGCTGTGCCTTGGAATGCTAGTTGGAGTA
ATAAATCTCTGGAACAGATTTGGAATCACACGACCTGGATGGAGTGGGACAGAGAAATTAACAATTACAC
AAGCTTAATACACTCCTTAATTGAAGAATCGCAAAACCAGCAAGAAAAGAATGAACAAGAATTATTGGAA
TTAGATAAATGGGCAAGTTTGTGGAATTGGTTTAACATAACAAATTGGCTGTGGTATATAAAATTATTCA
TAATGATAGTAGGAGGCTTGGTAGGTTTAAGAATAGTTTTTGCTGTACTTTCTATAGTGAATAGAGTTAG
GCAGGGATATTCACCATTATCGTTTCAGACCCACCTCCCAACCCCGAGGGGACCCGACAGGCCCGAAGGA
ATAGAAGAAGAAGGTGGAGAGAGAGACAGAGACAGATCCATTCGATTAGTGAACGGATCGGCACTGCGTG
CGCCAATTCTGCAGACAAATGGCAGTATTCATCCACAATTTTAAAAGAAAAGGGGGGATTGGGGGGTACA
GTGCAGGGGAAAGAATAGTAGACATAATAGCAACAGACATACAAACTAAAGAATTACAAAAACAAATTAC
AAAAATTCAAAATTTTCGGGTTTATTACAGGGACAGCAGAGATCCAGTTTGGTTAGATCTCGAGTTTACC
ACTCCCTATCAGTGATAGAGAAAAGTGAAAGTCGAGTTTACCACTCCCTATCAGTGATAGAGAAAAGTGA
AAGTCGAGTTTACCACTCCCTATCAGTGATAGAGAAAAGTGAAAGTCGAGTTTACCACTCCCTATCAGTG
ATAGAGAAAAGTGAAAGTCGAGTTTACCACTCCCTATCAGTGATAGAGAAAAGTGAAAGTCGAGTTTACC
ACTCCCTATCAGTGATAGAGAAAAGTGAAAGTCGAGTTTACCACTCCCTATCAGTGATAGAGAAAAGTGA
AAGTCGAGCTCGGTACCCGGGTCGAGGTAGGCGTGTACGGTGGGAGGCCTATATAAGCAGAGCTCGTTTA
GTGAACCGTCAGATCGCCTGGAGACGCCATCCACGCTGTTTTGACCTCCATAGAAGACACCGGGACCGAT
CCAGCCTCCGCGGCCCCGAATTCATGATGTATTCTCCCATCTGTCTCACTCAGGATGAATTTCACCCATT
TATTGAGGCACTTCTTCCTCACGTCCGTGCAATTGCCTATACTTGGTTCAACCTGCAGGCTCGAAAACGC
AAGTACTTTAAAAAGCATGAGAAACGAATGTCGAAGGATGAAGAAAGGGCAGTCAAAGACGAGCTGCTCA
GTGAGAAGCCCGAAATCAAGCAGAAGTGGGCATCCAGGCTCCTGGCCAAACTGCGCAAAGATATCCGCCA
GGAGTACCGGGAGGACTTTGTGCTTACCGTGACTGGCAAGAAGCACCCGTGCTGTGTCTTATCCAATCCA
GACCAGAAGGGTAAGATTAGGAGGATCGACTGCCTGCGACAGGCAGACAAAGTCTGGCGTCTGGATCTAG
TCATGGTGATCCTGTTCAAAGGCATCCCTTTGGAGAGTACGGATGGAGAGCGACTCATGAAGTCCCCGCA
CTGCACAAACCCAGCACTTTGTGTTCAGCCACACCACATCACAGTATCAGTTAAGGAGCTTGACTTGTTT
TTGGCATACTACGTGCAGGAGCAAGATTCTGGACAATCAGGAAGTCCAAGCCACAGTGATCCTGCCAAGA
ATCCTCCAGGGTACCTCGAGGACAGCTTTGTAAAATCCGGAGTCTTCAATGTATCAGAGCTTGTGAGAGT
ATCCAGAACACCCATAACCCAGGGAACTGGAGTCAACTTCCCAATCGGAGAAATTCCCAGCCAACCATAC
TATCATGACATGAACTCTGGTGTGAACCTGCAGAGGTCGCTGTCTTCTCCACCGAGCAGCAAAAGACCCA
AAACTATATCTATAGATGAAAATATGGAGCCAAGTCCTACAGGAGACTTTTACCCCTCTCCAAATTCACC
AGCTGCTGGAAGTCGAACATGGCATGAACGAGATCAAGATATGTCTTCTCCAACTACAATGAAGAAGCCT
GAGAAGCCACTGTTTAGCTCTACATCTCCACAGGATTCTTCCCCAAGATTGAGCACTTTCCCCCAGCACC
ATCATCCCGGAATACCTGGAGTCGCGCACAGTGTCATCTCAACTCGAACTCCACCTCCGCCCTCACCGTT
GCCATTTCCGACGCAAGCTATCCTTCCTCCGGCACCTTCCAGCTACTTCTCTCATCCAACAATCAGATAT
CCTCCTCACCTGAATCCTCAGGATACTCTGAAGAACTACGTACCTTCTTATGACCCATCCAGTCCTCAAA
CGAGCCAGTCCTGGTACCTGGGCTAGGGATCCCTCCCCCCCCCCTAACGTTACTGGCCGAAGCCGCTTGG
AATAAGGCCGGTGTGCGTTTGTCTATATGTTATTTTCCACCATATTGCCGTCTTTTGGCAATGTGAGGGC
CCGGAAACCTGGCCCTGTCTTCTTGACGAGCATTCCTAGGGGTCTTTCCCCTCTCGCCAAAGGAATGCAA
GGTCTGTTGAATGTCGTGAAGGAAGCAGTTCCTCTGGAAGCTTCTTGAAGACAAACAACGTCTGTAGCGA
CCCTTTGCAGGCAGCGGAACCCCCCACCTGGCGACAGGTGCCTCTGCGGCCAAAAGCCACGTGTATAAGA
TACACCTGCAAAGGCGGCACAACCCCAGTGCCACGTTGTGAGTTGGATAGTTGTGGAAAGAGTCAAATGG
CTCTCCTCAAGCGTATTCAACAAGGGGCTGAAGGATGCCCAGAAGGTACCCCATTGTATGGGATCTGATC
TGGGGCCTCGGTGCACATGCTTTACATGTGTTTAGTCGAGGTTAAAAAAACGTCTAGGCCCCCCGAACCA
CGGGGACGTGGTTTTCCTTTGAAAAACACGATGATAATATGGCCACAGCTAGAATGAAAAAGCCTGAACT
CACCGCGACGTCTGTCGAGAAGTTTCTGATCGAAAAGTTCGACAGCGTCTCCGACCTGATGCAGCTCTCG
GAGGGCGAAGAATCTCGTGCTTTCAGCTTCGATGTAGGAGGGCGTGGATATGTCCTGCGGGTAAATAGCT
GCGCCGATGGTTTCTACAAAGATCGTTATGTTTATCGGCACTTTGCATCGGCCGCGCTCCCGATTCCGGA
AGTGCTTGACATTGGGGAATTTAGCGAGAGCCTGACCTATTGCATCTCCCGCCGTGCACAGGGTGTCACG
TTGCAAGACCTGCCTGAAACCGAACTGCCCGCTGTTCTGCAGCCGGTCGCGGAGGCCATGGATGCGATCG
CTGCGGCCGATCTTAGCCAGACGAGCGGGTTCGGCCCATTCGGACCGCAAGGAATCGGTCAATACACTAC
ATGGCGTGATTTCATATGCGCGATTGCTGATCCCCATGTGTATCACTGGCAAACTGTGATGGACGACACC
GTCAGTGCGTCCGTCGCGCAGGCTCTCGATGAGCTGATGCTTTGGGCCGAGGACTGCCCCGAAGTCCGGC
ACCTCGTGCACGCGGATTTCGGCTCCAACAATGTCCTGACGGACAATGGCCGCATAACAGCGGTCATTGA
CTGGAGCGAGGCGATGTTCGGGGATTCCCAATACGAGGTCGCCAACATCTTCTTCTGGAGGCCGTGGTTG
GCTTGTATGGAGCAGCAGACGCGCTACTTCGAGCGGAGGCATCCGGAGCTTGCAGGATCGCCGCGGCTCC
GGGCGTATATGCTCCGCATTGGTCTTGACCAACTCTATCAGAGCTTGGTTGACGGCAATTTCGATGATGC
AGCTTGGGCGCAGGGTCGATGCGACGCAATCGTCCGATCCGGAGCCGGGACTGTCGGGCGTACACAAATC
GCCCGCAGAAGCGCGGCCGTCTGGACCGATGGCTGTGTAGAAGTACTCGCCGATAGTGGAAACCGACGCC
CCAGCACTCGTCCGAGGGCAAAGGAATAGTTAATTAAGCTAGCTAATTCGATATCAAGCTTATCGATAAT
CAACCTCTGGATTACAAAATTTGTGAAAGATTGACTGGTATTCTTAACTATGTTGCTCCTTTTACGCTAT
GTGGATACGCTGCTTTAATGCCTTTGTATCATGCTATTGCTTCCCGTATGGCTTTCATTTTCTCCTCCTT
GTATAAATCCTGGTTGCTGTCTCTTTATGAGGAGTTGTGGCCCGTTGTCAGGCAACGTGGCGTGGTGTGC
ACTGTGTTTGCTGACGCAACCCCCACTGGTTGGGGCATTGCCACCACCTGTCAGCTCCTTTCCGGGACTT
TCGCTTTCCCCCTCCCTATTGCCACGGCGGAACTCATCGCCGCCTGCCTTGCCCGCTGCTGGACAGGGGC
TCGGCTGTTGGGCACTGACAATTCCGTGGTGTTGTCGGGGAAATCATCGTCCTTTCCTTGGCTGCTCGCC
TGTGTTGCCACCTGGATTCTGCGCGGGACGTCCTTCTGCTACGTCCCTTCGGCCCTCAATCCAGCGGACC
TTCCTTCCCGCGGCCTGCTGCCGGCTCTGCGGCCTCTTCCGCGTCTTCGCCTTCGCCCTCAGACGAGTCG
GATCTCCCTTTGGGCCGCCTCCCCGCATCGATACCGTCGACCTCGAGACCTAGAAAAACATGGAGCAATC
ACAAGTAGCAATACAGCAGCTACCAATGCTGATTGTGCCTGGCTAGAAGCACAAGAGGAGGAGGAGGTGG
GTTTTCCAGTCACACCTCAGGTACCTTTAAGACCAATGACTTACAAGGCAGCTGTAGATCTTAGCCACTT
TTTAAAAGAAAAGGGGGGACTGGAAGGGCTAATTCACTCCCAACGAAGACAAGATATCCTTGATCTGTGG
ATCTACCACACACAAGGCTACTTCCCTGATTGGCAGAACTACACACCAGGGCCAGGGATCAGATATCCAC
TGACCTTTGGATGGTGCTACAAGCTAGTACCAGTTGAGCAAGAGAAGGTAGAAGAAGCCAATGAAGGAGA
GAACACCCGCTTGTTACACCCTGTGAGCCTGCATGGGATGGATGACCCGGAGAGAGAAGTATTAGAGTGG
AGGTTTGACAGCCGCCTAGCATTTCATCACATGGCCCGAGAGCTGCATCCGGACTGTACTGGGTCTCTCT
GGTTAGACCAGATCTGAGCCTGGGAGCTCTCTGGCTAACTAGGGAACCCACTGCTTAAGCCTCAATAAAG
CTTGCCTTGAGTGCTTCAAGTAGTGTGTGCCCGTCTGTTGTGTGACTCTGGTAACTAGAGATCCCTCAGA
CCCTTTTAGTCAGTGTGGAAAATCTCTAGCAGGGCCCGTTTAAACCCGCTGATCAGCCTCGACTGTGCCT
TCTAGTTGCCAGCCATCTGTTGTTTGCCCCTCCCCCGTGCCTTCCTTGACCCTGGAAGGTGCCACTCCCA
CTGTCCTTTCCTAATAAAATGAGGAAATTGCATCGCATTGTCTGAGTAGGTGTCATTCTATTCTGGGGGG
TGGGGTGGGGCAGGACAGCAAGGGGGAGGATTGGGAAGACAATAGCAGGCATGCTGGGGATGCGGTGGGC
TCTATGGCTTCTGAGGCGGAAAGAACCAGCTGGGGCTCTAGGGGGTATCCCC
[124 nt withheld, positions 7333-7456]
C
[91 nt withheld, positions 7458-7548]
A
[49 nt withheld, positions 7550-7598]
CCTTTGACGTTGGAGTCCACGTTCTTT
[37 nt withheld, positions 7626-7662]
ACCCTATCTCGGTCTATTCTTTTGATTTATAAGGGATTTTGCCGATTTCGGCCTATTGGTTAAAAAATGA
GCTGATTTAACAAAAATTTAACGCGAATTAATTCTGTGGAATGTGTGTCAGTTAGGGTGTGGAAAGTCCC
CAGGCTCCCCAGCAGGCAGAAGTATGCAAAGCATGCATCTCAATTAGTCAGCAACCAGGTGTGGAAAGTC
CCCAGGCTCCCCAGCAGGCAGAAGTATGCAAAGCATGCATCTCAATTAGTCAGCAACCATAGTCCCGCCC
CTAACTCCGCCCATCCCGCCCCTAACTCCGCCCAGTTCCGCCCATTCTCCGCCCCATGGCTGACTAATTT
TTTTTATTTATGCAGAGGCCGAGGCCGCCTCTGCCTCTGAGCTATTCCAGAAGTAGTGAGGAGGCTTTTT
TGGAGGCCTAGGCTTTTGCAAAAAGCTCCCGGGAGCTTGTATATCCATTTTCGGATCTGATCAGCACGTG
TTGACAATTAATCATCGGCATAGTATATCGGCATAGTATAATACGACAAGGTGAGGAACTAAACCATGGC
CAAGTTGACCAGTGCCGTTCCGGTGCTCACCGCGCGCGACGTCGCCGGAGCGGTCGAGTTCTGGACCGAC
CGGCTCGGGTTCTCCCGGGACTTCGTGGAGGACGACTTCGCCGGTGTGGTCCGGGACGACGTGACCCTGT
TCATCAGCGCGGTCCAGGACCAGGTGGTGCCGGACAACACCCTGGCCTGGGTGTGGGTGCGCGGCCTGGA
CGAGCTGTACGCCGAGTGGTCGGAGGTCGTGTCCACGAACTTCCGGGACGCCTCCGGGCCGGCCATGACC
GAGATCGGCGAGCAGCCGTGGGGGCGGGAGTTCGCCCTGCGCGACCCGGCCGGCAACTGCGTGCACTTCG
TGGCCGAGGAGCAGGACTGACACGTGCTACGAGATTTCGATTCCACCGCCGCCTTCTATGAAAGGTTGGG
CTTCGGAATCGTTTTCCGGGACGCCGGCTGGATGATCCTCCAGCGCGGGGATCTCATGCTGGAGTTCTTC
GCCCACCCCAACTTGTTTATTGCAGCTTATAATGGTTACAAATAAAGCAATAGCATCACAAATTTCACAA
ATAAAGCATTTTTTTCACTGCATTCTAGTTGTGGTTTGTCCAAACTCATCAATGTATCTTATCATGTCTG
TATACCGTCGACCTCTAGCTAGAGCTTGGCGTAATCATGGTCATAGCTGTTTCCTGTGTGAAATTGTTAT
CCGCTCACAATTCCACACAACATACGAGCCGGAAGCATAAAGTGTAAAGCCTGGGGTGCCTAATGAGTGA
GCTAACTCACATTAATTGCGTTGCGCTCACTGCCCGCTTTCCAGTCGGGAAACCTGTCGTGCCAGCTGCA
TTAATGAATCGGCCAACGCGCGGGGAGAGGCGGTTTGCGTATTGGGCGCTCTTCCGCTTCCTCGCTCACT
GACTCGCTGCGCTCGGTCGTTCGGCTGCGGCGAGCGGTATCAGCTCACTCAAAGGCGGTAATACGGTTAT
CCACAGAATCAGGGGATAACGCAGGAAAGAACATGTGAGCAAAAGGCCAGCAAAAGGCCAGGAACCGTAA
AAAGGCCGCGTTGCTGGCGTTTTTCCATAGGCTCCGCCCCCCTGACGAGCATCACAAAAATCGACGCTCA
AGTCAGAGGTGGCGAAACCCGACAGGACTATAAAGATACCAGGCGTTTCCCCCTGGAAGCTCCCTCGTGC
GCTCTCCTGTTCCGACCCTGCCGCTTACCGGATACCTGTCCGCCTTTCTCCCTTCGGGAAGCGTGGCGCT
TTCTCATAGCTCACGCTGTAGGTATCTCAGTTCGGTGTAGGTCGTTCGCTCCAAGCTGGGCTGTGTGCAC
GAACCCCCCGTTCAGCCCGACCGCTGCGCCTTATCCGGTAACTATCGTCTTGAGTCCAACCCGGTAAGAC
ACGACTTATCGCCACTGGCAGCAGCCACTGGTAACAGGATTAGCAGAGCGAGGTATGTAGGCGGTGCTAC
AGAGTTCTTGAAGTGGTGGCCTAACTACGGCTACACTAGAAGAACAGTATTTGGTATCTGCGCTCTGCTG
AAGCCAGTTACCTTCGGAAAAAGAGTTGGTAGCTCTTGATCCGGCAAACAAACCACCGCTGGTAGCGGTG
GTTTTTTTGTTTGCAAGCAGCAGATTACGCGCAGAAAAAAAGGATCTCAAGAAGATCCTTTGATCTTTTC
TACGGGGTCTGACGCTCAGTGGAACGAAAACTCACGTTAAGGGATTTTGGTCATGAGATTATCAAAAAGG
ATCTTCACCTAGATCCTTTTAAATTAAAAATGAAGTTTTAAATCAATCTAAAGTATATATGAGTAAACTT
GGTCTGACAGTTACCAATGCTTAATCAGTGAGGCACCTATCTCAGCGATCTGTCTATTTCGTTCATCCAT
AGTTGCCTGACTCCCCGTCGTGTAGATAACTACGATACGGGAGGGCTTACCATCTGGCCCCAGTGCTGCA
ATGATACCGCGAGACCCACGCTCACCGGCTCCAGATTTATCAGCAATAAACCAGCCAGCCGGAAGGGCCG
AGCGCAGAAGTGGTCCTGCAACTTTATCCGCCTCCATCCAGTCTATTAATTGTTGCCGGGAAGCTAGAGT
AAGTAGTTCGCCAGTTAATAGTTTGCGCAACGTTGTTGCCATTGCTACAGGCATCGTGGTGTCACGCTCG
TCGTTTGGTATGGCTTCATTCAGCTCCGGTTCCCAACGATCAAGGCGAGTTACATGATCCCCCATGTTGT
GCAAAAAAGCGGTTAGCTCCTTCGGTCCTCCGATCGTTGTCAGAAGTAAGTTGGCCGCAGTGTTATCACT
CATGGTTATGGCAGCACTGCATAATTCTCTTACTGTCATGCCATCCGTAAGATGCTTTTCTGTGACTGGT
GAGTACTCAACCAAGTCATTCTGAGAATAGTGTATGCGGCGACCGAGTTGCTCTTGCCCGGCGTCAATAC
GGGATAATACCGCGCCACATAGCAGAACTTTAAAAGTGCTCATCATTGGAAAACGTTCTTCGGGGCGAAA
ACTCTCAAGGATCTTACCGCTGTTGAGATCCAGTTCGATGTAACCCACTCGTGCACCCAACTGATCTTCA
GCATCTTTTACTTTCACCAGCGTTTCTGGGTGAGCAAAAACAGGAAGGCAAAATGCCGCAAAAAAGGGAA
TAAGGGCGACACGGAAATGTTGAATACTCATACTCTTCCTTTTTCAATATTATTGAAGCATTTATCAGGG
TTATTGTCTCATGAGCGGATACATATTTGAATGTATTTAGAAAAATAAACAAATAGGGGTTCCGCGCACA
TTTCCCCGAAAAGTGCCACCTGACGTCGACGGATCGGGAGATCTCCCGATCCCCTATGGTGCACTCTCAG
TACAATCTGCTCTGATGCCGCATAGTTAAGCCAGTATCTGCTCCCTGCTTGTGTGTTGGAGGTCGCTGAG
TAGTGCGCGAGCAAAATTTAAGCTACAACAAGGCAAGGCTTGACCGACAATTGCATGAAGAATCTGCTTA
GGGTTAGGCGTTTTGCGCTGCTTCGCGATGTACGGGCCAGATATA
